>Addgene plasmid #113927 | pCDNA3.1-S-Luc_mito | depositor full sequence | sequence record 216041 | pCDNA3.1-S-Luc_mito sequence 6741 bps
GACGGATCGGGAGATCTCCCGATCCCCTATGGTCGACTCTCAGTACAATCTGCTCTGATGCCGCATAGTT
AAGCCAGTATCTGCTCCCTGCTTGTGTGTTGGAGGTCGCTGAGTAGTGCGCGAGCAAAATTTAAGCTACA
ACAAGGCAAGGCTTGACCGACAATTGCATGAAGAATCTGCTTAGGGTTAGGCGTTTTGCGCTGCTTCGCG
ATGTACGGGCCAGATATACGCGTTGACATTGATTATTGACTAGTTATTAATAGTAATCAATTACGGGGTC
ATTAGTTCATAGCCCATATATGGAGTTCCGCGTTACATAACTTACGGTAAATGGCCCGCCTGGCTGACCG
CCCAACGACCCCCGCCCATTGACGTCAATAATGACGTATGTTCCCATAGTAACGCCAATAGGGACTTTCC
ATTGACGTCAATGGGTGGACTATTTACGGTAAACTGCCCACTTGGCAGTACATCAAGTGTATCATATGCC
AAGTACGCCCCCTATTGACGTCAATGACGGTAAATGGCCCGCCTGGCATTATGCCCAGTACATGACCTTA
TGGGACTTTCCTACTTGGCAGTACATCTACGTATTAGTCATCGCTATTACCATGGTGATGCGGTTTTGGC
AGTACATCAATGGGCGTGGATAGCGGTTTGACTCACGGGGATTTCCAAGTCTCCACCCCATTGACGTCAA
TGGGAGTTTGTTTTGGCACCAAAATCAACGGGACTTTCCAAAATGTCGTAACAACTCCGCCCCATTGACG
CAAATGGGCGGTAGGCGTGTACGGTGGGAGGTCTATATAAGCAGAGCTCTCTGGCTAACTAGAGAACCCA
CTGCTTACTGGCTTATCGAAATTAATACGACTCACTATAGGGAGACCCAAGCTGGCTAGTTAAGCTTACC
ATGGGTAAGCCTATCCCTAACCCTCTCCTCGGTCTCGATTCTACGGAAAACCTGTATTTTCAGGGCCCGG
ATCCGTCGACGAATTCTGCAGATATCACAAGTTTGTACAAAAAAGCAGGCTTCACCACCATGTCCGTCCT
GACGCCGCTGCTGCTGCGGGGCTTGACAGGCTCGGCCCGGCGGCTCCCAGTGCCGCGCGCCAAGATCCAT
TCGTTGTCCGTCCTGACGCCGCTGCTGCTGCGGGGCTTGACAGGCTCGGCCCGGCGGCTCCCAGTGCCGC
GCGCCAAGATCCATTCGTTGGGAGGCAGCGGAGGCAGCATGGATAAAGACTGCGAAATGAAACGCACTAC
CCTGGACAGCCCGCTGGGTAAACTGGAACTGAGCGGTTGCGAGCAGGGCCTGCACGAAATCATTATGGTC
TTCACACTCGAAGATTTCGTTGGGGACTGGCGACAGACAGCCGGCTACAACCTGGACCAAGTCCTTGAAC
AGGGAGGTGTGTCCAGTTTGTTTCAGAATCTCGGGGTGTCCGTAACTCCGATCCAAAGGATTGTCCTGAG
CGGTGAAAATGGGCTGAAGATCGACATCCATGTCATCATCCCGTATGAAGGTCTGAGCGGCGACCAAATG
GGCCAGATCGAAAAAATTTTTAAGGTGGTGTACCCTGTGGATGATCATCACTTTAAGGTGATCCTGCACT
ATGGCACACTGGTAATCGACGGGGTTACGCCGAACATGATCGACTATTTCGGACGGCCGTATGAAGGCAT
CGCCGTGTTCGACGGCAAAAAGATCACTGTAACAGGGACCCTGTGGAACGGCAACAAAATTATCGACGAG
CGCCTGATCAACCCCGACGGCTCCCTGCTGTTCCGAGTAACCATCAACGGAGTGACCGGCTGGCGGCTGT
GCGAACGCATTCTGGCGTTCCTGGGCAAAGGTACGAGCGCTGCGGATGCGGTCGAAGTACCGGCTCCGGC
TGCGGTTCTGGGTGGCCCGGAGCCGCTGATGCAGGCTACCGCATGGCTGAACGCATATTTTCACCAGCCA
GAGGCGATTGAAGAGTTCCCTGTACCGGCCCTGCATCACCCGGTATTTCAGCAGGAATCCTTTACCCGTC
AGGTACTGTGGAAACTGCTGAAAGTAGTGAAATTCGGCGAGGTGATCTCCTATTCCCATCTGGCGGCGCT
GGCTGGCAACCCAGCGGCAACTGCGGCGGTGAAAACCGCTCTGTCTGGTAATCCGGTGCCAATTCTGATC
CCGTGCCACCGTGTGGTTCAGGGCGACCTGGACGTAGGTGGCTACGAAGGCGGCCTGGCTGTGAAAGAAT
GGCTGCTGGCGCACGAAGGTCACCGTCTGGGTAAACCAGGCCTGGGCTAGGACCCAGCTTTCTTGTACAA
AGTGGTGATAAACCCGCTGATCAGCCTCGACTGTGCCTTCTAGTTGCCAGCCATCTGTTGTTTGCCCCTC
CCCCGTGCCTTCCTTGACCCTGGAAGGTGCCACTCCCACTGTCCTTTCCTAATAAAATGAGGAAATTGCA
TCGCATTGTCTGAGTAGGTGTCATTCTATTCTGGGGGGTGGGGTGGGGCAGGACAGCAAGGGGGAGGATT
GGGAAGACAATAGCAGGCATGCTGGGGATGCGGTGGGCTCTATGGCTTCTGAGGCGGAAAGAACCAGCTG
GGGCTCTAGGGGGTATCCCC
[124 nt withheld, positions 2611-2734]
C
[91 nt withheld, positions 2736-2826]
A
[49 nt withheld, positions 2828-2876]
CCTTTGACGTTGGAGTCCACGTTCTTT
[37 nt withheld, positions 2904-2940]
ACCCTATCTCGGTCTATTCTTTTGATTTATAAGGGATTTTGCCGATTTCGGCCTATTGGTTAAAAAATGA
GCTGATTTAACAAAAATTTAACGCGAATTAATTCTGTGGAATGTGTGTCAGTTAGGGTGTGGAAAGTCCC
CAGGCTCCCCAGCAGGCAGAAGTATGCAAAGCATGCATCTCAATTAGTCAGCAACCAGGTGTGGAAAGTC
CCCAGGCTCCCCAGCAGGCAGAAGTATGCAAAGCATGCATCTCAATTAGTCAGCAACCATAGTCCCGCCC
CTAACTCCGCCCATCCCGCCCCTAACTCCGCCCAGTTCCGCCCATTCTCCGCCCCATGGCTGACTAATTT
TTTTTATTTATGCAGAGGCCGAGGCCGCCTCTGCCTCTGAGCTATTCCAGAAGTAGTGAGGAGGCTTTTT
TGGAGGCCTAGGCTTTTGCAAAAAGCTCCCGGGAGCTTGTATATCCATTTTCGGATCTGATCAAGAGACA
GGATGAGGATCGTTTCGCATGATTGAACAAGATGGATTGCACGCAGGTTCTCCGGCCGCTTGGGTGGAGA
GGCTATTCGGCTATGACTGGGCACAACAGACAATCGGCTGCTCTGATGCCGCCGTGTTCCGGCTGTCAGC
GCAGGGGCGCCCGGTTCTTTTTGTCAAGACCGACCTGTCCGGTGCCCTGAATGAACTGCAGGACGAGGCA
GCGCGGCTATCGTGGCTGGCCACGACGGGCGTTCCTTGCGCAGCTGTGCTCGACGTTGTCACTGAAGCGG
GAAGGGACTGGCTGCTATTGGGCGAAGTGCCGGGGCAGGATCTCCTGTCATCTCACCTTGCTCCTGCCGA
GAAAGTATCCATCATGGCTGATGCAATGCGGCGGCTGCATACGCTTGATCCGGCTACCTGCCCATTCGAC
CACCAAGCGAAACATCGCATCGAGCGAGCACGTACTCGGATGGAAGCCGGTCTTGTCGATCAGGATGATC
TGGACGAAGAGCATCAGGGGCTCGCGCCAGCCGAACTGTTCGCCAGGCTCAAGGCGCGCATGCCCGACGG
CGAGGATCTCGTCGTGACCCATGGCGATGCCTGCTTGCCGAATATCATGGTGGAAAATGGCCGCTTTTCT
GGATTCATCGACTGTGGCCGGCTGGGTGTGGCGGACCGCTATCAGGACATAGCGTTGGCTACCCGTGATA
TTGCTGAAGAGCTTGGCGGCGAATGGGCTGACCGCTTCCTCGTGCTTTACGGTATCGCCGCTCCCGATTC
GCAGCGCATCGCCTTCTATCGCCTTCTTGACGAGTTCTTCTGAGCGGGACTCTGGGGTTCGAAATGACCG
ACCAAGCGACGCCCAACCTGCCATCACGAGATTTCGATTCCACCGCCGCCTTCTATGAAAGGTTGGGCTT
CGGAATCGTTTTCCGGGACGCCGGCTGGATGATCCTCCAGCGCGGGGATCTCATGCTGGAGTTCTTCGCC
CACCCCAACTTGTTTATTGCAGCTTATAATGGTTACAAATAAAGCAATAGCATCACAAATTTCACAAATA
AAGCATTTTTTTCACTGCATTCTAGTTGTGGTTTGTCCAAACTCATCAATGTATCTTATCATGTCTGTAT
ACCGTCGACCTCTAGCTAGAGCTTGGCGTAATCATGGTCATAGCTGTTTCCTGTGTGAAATTGTTATCCG
CTCACAATTCCACACAACATACGAGCCGGAAGCATAAAGTGTAAAGCCTGGGGTGCCTAATGAGTGAGCT
AACTCACATTAATTGCGTTGCGCTCACTGCCCGCTTTCCAGTCGGGAAACCTGTCGTGCCAGCTGCATTA
ATGAATCGGCCAACGCGCGGGGAGAGGCGGTTTGCGTATTGGGCGCTCTTCCGCTTCCTCGCTCACTGAC
TCGCTGCGCTCGGTCGTTCGGCTGCGGCGAGCGGTATCAGCTCACTCAAAGGCGGTAATACGGTTATCCA
CAGAATCAGGGGATAACGCAGGAAAGAACATGTGAGCAAAAGGCCAGCAAAAGGCCAGGAACCGTAAAAA
GGCCGCGTTGCTGGCGTTTTTCCATAGGCTCCGCCCCCCTGACGAGCATCACAAAAATCGACGCTCAAGT
CAGAGGTGGCGAAACCCGACAGGACTATAAAGATACCAGGCGTTTCCCCCTGGAAGCTCCCTCGTGCGCT
CTCCTGTTCCGACCCTGCCGCTTACCGGATACCTGTCCGCCTTTCTCCCTTCGGGAAGCGTGGCGCTTTC
TCATAGCTCACGCTGTAGGTATCTCAGTTCGGTGTAGGTCGTTCGCTCCAAGCTGGGCTGTGTGCACGAA
CCCCCCGTTCAGCCCGACCGCTGCGCCTTATCCGGTAACTATCGTCTTGAGTCCAACCCGGTAAGACACG
ACTTATCGCCACTGGCAGCAGCCACTGGTAACAGGATTAGCAGAGCGAGGTATGTAGGCGGTGCTACAGA
GTTCTTGAAGTGGTGGCCTAACTACGGCTACACTAGAAGAACAGTATTTGGTATCTGCGCTCTGCTGAAG
CCAGTTACCTTCGGAAAAAGAGTTGGTAGCTCTTGATCCGGCAAACAAACCACCGCTGGTAGCGGTTTTT
TTGTTTGCAAGCAGCAGATTACGCGCAGAAAAAAAGGATCTCAAGAAGATCCTTTGATCTTTTCTACGGG
GTCTGACGCTCAGTGGAACGAAAACTCACGTTAAGGGATTTTGGTCATGAGATTATCAAAAAGGATCTTC
ACCTAGATCCTTTTAAATTAAAAATGAAGTTTTAAATCAATCTAAAGTATATATGAGTAAACTTGGTCTG
ACAGTTACCAATGCTTAATCAGTGAGGCACCTATCTCAGCGATCTGTCTATTTCGTTCATCCATAGTTGC
CTGACTCCCCGTCGTGTAGATAACTACGATACGGGAGGGCTTACCATCTGGCCCCAGTGCTGCAATGATA
CCGCGAGACCCACGCTCACCGGCTCCAGATTTATCAGCAATAAACCAGCCAGCCGGAAGGGCCGAGCGCA
GAAGTGGTCCTGCAACTTTATCCGCCTCCATCCAGTCTATTAATTGTTGCCGGGAAGCTAGAGTAAGTAG
TTCGCCAGTTAATAGTTTGCGCAACGTTGTTGCCATTGCTACAGGCATCGTGGTGTCACGCTCGTCGTTT
GGTATGGCTTCATTCAGCTCCGGTTCCCAACGATCAAGGCGAGTTACATGATCCCCCATGTTGTGCAAAA
AAGCGGTTAGCTCCTTCGGTCCTCCGATCGTTGTCAGAAGTAAGTTGGCCGCAGTGTTATCACTCATGGT
TATGGCAGCACTGCATAATTCTCTTACTGTCATGCCATCCGTAAGATGCTTTTCTGTGACTGGTGAGTAC
TCAACCAAGTCATTCTGAGAATAGTGTATGCGGCGACCGAGTTGCTCTTGCCCGGCGTCAATACGGGATA
ATACCGCGCCACATAGCAGAACTTTAAAAGTGCTCATCATTGGAAAACGTTCTTCGGGGCGAAAACTCTC
AAGGATCTTACCGCTGTTGAGATCCAGTTCGATGTAACCCACTCGTGCACCCAACTGATCTTCAGCATCT
TTTACTTTCACCAGCGTTTCTGGGTGAGCAAAAACAGGAAGGCAAAATGCCGCAAAAAAGGGAATAAGGG
CGACACGGAAATGTTGAATACTCATACTCTTCCTTTTTCAATATTATTGAAGCATTTATCAGGGTTATTG
TCTCATGAGCGGATACATATTTGAATGTATTTAGAAAAATAAACAAATAGGGGTTCCGCGCACATTTCCC
CGAAAAGTGCCACCTGACGTC
Features (pLannotate 1.2.2; 28 found; start..end, strand, type, name):
     36..80      -  misc_feature   bom (fragment): basis of mobility region from pBR322
    235..614     +  enhancer       CMV enhancer: human cytomegalovirus immediate early enhancer
    615..818     +  promoter       CMV promoter: human cytomegalovirus (CMV) immediate early promoter
    814..847     +  LTR            5' LTR (truncated) (fragment): truncated 5' long terminal repeat (LTR) from HIV-1
    863..881     +  promoter       T7 promoter: promoter for bacteriophage T7 RNA polymerase
    914..955     +  CDS            V5 tag: epitope tag from simian virus 5
    956..976     +  CDS            TEV site: tobacco etch virus (TEV) protease recognition and cleavage site
   1007..1031    +  protein_bind   attB1: mutant version of attB; recombination site for the Gateway® BP reaction BP Clonase™
   1040..1114    +  CDS            COX8 presequence: mitochondrial presequence of human cytochrome c oxidase subunit VIII (Rizutto et al., 1989)
   1125..1198    +  CDS            COX8 presequence (fragment): mitochondrial presequence of human cytochrome c oxidase subunit VIII (Rizutto et al., 1989)
   1229..1321    +  CDS            MGMT (fragment): MGMT_CANLF - Experimental evidence at transcript level: Swiss-Prot protein existence level 2. Involved in the cellular defense against the biological effects of O6-methylguanine (O6-MeG) and O4-methylthymine (O4-MeT) in DNA. Repairs the methylated nucleobase in DNA by stoichiometrically transferring the methyl group to a cysteine residue in the enzyme. This is a suicide reaction: the enzyme is irreversibly inactivated. From Canis lupus familiaris (Dog) (Canis familiaris).
   1325..1838    +  CDS            Nluc (fragment): NanoLuc® luciferase human codon-optimized
   1820..2287    +  CDS            Mgmt (fragment): MGMT_RAT - Experimental evidence at protein level: Swiss-Prot protein existence level 1. Involved in the cellular defense against the biological effects of O6-methylguanine (O6-MeG) and O4-methylthymine (O4-MeT) in DNA. Repairs the methylated nucleobase in DNA by stoichiometrically transferring the methyl group to a cysteine residue in the enzyme. This is a suicide reaction: the enzyme is irreversibly inactivated. From Rattus norvegicus (Rat).
   2292..2316    -  protein_bind   attB2: mutant version of attB; recombination site for the Gateway® BP reaction BP Clonase™
   2341..2565    +  polyA_signal   bGH poly(A) signal: bovine growth hormone polyadenylation signal
   2569..2590    +  promoter       SV40 promoter (fragment): SV40 enhancer and early promoter
   2611..3039    +  rep_origin     f1 ori (sequence partly withheld): f1 bacteriophage origin of replication; arrow indicates direction of (+) strand synthesis
   3053..3382    +  promoter       SV40 promoter: SV40 enhancer and early promoter
   3449..4240    +  CDS            neo: KKA2_KLEPN - Also known as kan, nptII. Experimental evidence at protein level: Swiss-Prot protein existence level 1. Resistance to kanamycin, neomycin, paromomycin, ribostamycin, butirosin and gentamicin B. From Klebsiella pneumoniae.
   4264..4422    +  CDS            ble (fragment): BLE_KLEPN - Experimental evidence at protein level: Swiss-Prot protein existence level 1. Binding protein with a strong affinity to the bleomycin family of antibiotics. Binds to CL990; an antimitotic-antibiotic compound. From Klebsiella pneumoniae.
   4417..4538    +  polyA_signal   SV40 poly(A) signal: SV40 polyadenylation signal
   4611..4627    -  protein_bind   lac operator: The lac repressor binds to the lac operator to inhibit transcription in E. coli. This inhibition can be relieved by adding lactose or isopropyl-β-D-thiogalactopyranoside (IPTG). lac repressor encoded by lacI
   4635..4665    -  promoter       lac promoter: promoter for the E. coli lac operon
   4680..4701    -  protein_bind   CAP binding site: CAP binding activates transcription in the presence of cAMP. E. coli catabolite activator protein
   4714..4806    -  CDS            lacI (fragment): lac repressor; lacI; The lac repressor binds to the lac operator to inhibit transcription in E. coli. This inhibition can be relieved by adding lactose or isopropyl-β-D-thiogalactopyranoside (IPTG).
   4989..5574    -  rep_origin     ori: high-copy-number ColE1/pMB1/pBR322/pUC origin of replication
   5745..6605    -  CDS            AmpR: β-lactamase; bla; confers resistance to ampicillin, carbenicillin, and related antibiotics
   6606..6710    -  promoter       AmpR promoter: bla
