>Addgene plasmid #113927 | pCDNA3.1-S-Luc_mito | addgene full sequence | sequence record 222130 | Addgene NGS Result
GACGGATCGGGAGATCTCCCGATCCCCTATGGTGCACTCTCAGTACAATCTGCTCTGATGCCGCATAGTT
AAGCCAGTATCTGCTCCCTGCTTGTGTGTTGGAGGTCGCTGAGTAGTGCGCGAGCAAAATTTAAGCTACA
ACAAGGCAAGGCTTGACCGACAATTGCATGAAGAATCTGCTTAGGGTTAGGCGTTTTGCGCTGCTTCGCG
ATGTACGGGCCAGATATACGCGTTGACATTGATTATTGACTAGTTATTAATAGTAATCAATTACGGGGTC
ATTAGTTCATAGCCCATATATGGAGTTCCGCGTTACATAACTTACGGTAAATGGCCCGCCTGGCTGACCG
CCCAACGACCCCCGCCCATTGACGTCAATAATGACGTATGTTCCCATAGTAACGCCAATAGGGACTTTCC
ATTGACGTCAATGGGTGGAGTATTTACGGTAAACTGCCCACTTGGCAGTACATCAAGTGTATCATATGCC
AAGTACGCCCCCTATTGACGTCAATGACGGTAAATGGCCCGCCTGGCATTATGCCCAGTACATGACCTTA
TGGGACTTTCCTACTTGGCAGTACATCTACGTATTAGTCATCGCTATTACCATGGTGATGCGGTTTTGGC
AGTACATCAATGGGCGTGGATAGCGGTTTGACTCACGGGGATTTCCAAGTCTCCACCCCATTGACGTCAA
TGGGAGTTTGTTTTGGCACCAAAATCAACGGGACTTTCCAAAATGTCGTAACAACTCCGCCCCATTGACG
CAAATGGGCGGTAGGCGTGTACGGTGGGAGGTCTATATAAGCAGAGCTCTCTGGCTAACTAGAGAACCCA
CTGCTTACTGGCTTATCGAAATTAATACGACTCACTATAGGGAGACCCAAGCTGGCTAGTTAAGCTTACC
ATGGGTAAGCCTATCCCTAACCCTCTCCTCGGTCTCGATTCTACGGAAAACCTGTATTTTCAGGGCCCGG
ATCCGTCGACGAATTCTGCAGATATCACAAGTTTGTACAAAAAAGCAGGCTTCACCACCATGTCCGTCCT
GACGCCGCTGCTGCTGCGGGGCTTGACAGGCTCGGCCCGGCGGCTCCCAGTGCCGCGCGCCAAGATCCAT
TCGTTGTCCGTCCTGACGCCGCTGCTGCTGCGGGGCTTGACAGGCTCGGCCCGGCGGCTCCCAGTGCCGC
GCGCCAAGATCCATTCGTTGGGAGGCAGCGGAGGCAGCATGGATAAAGACTGCGAAATGAAACGCACTAC
CCTGGACAGCCCGCTGGGTAAACTGGAACTGAGCGGTTGCGAGCAGGGCCTGCACGAAATCATTATGGTC
TTCACACTCGAAGATTTCGTTGGGGACTGGCGACAGACAGCCGGCTACAACCTGGACCAAGTCCTTGAAC
AGGGAGGTGTGTCCAGTTTGTTTCAGAATCTCGGGGTGTCCGTAACTCCGATCCAAAGGATTGTCCTGAG
CGGTGAAAATGGGCTGAAGATCGACATCCATGTCATCATCCCGTATGAAGGTCTGAGCGGCGACCAAATG
GGCCAGATCGAAAAAATTTTTAAGGTGGTGTACCCTGTGGATGATCATCACTTTAAGGTGATCCTGCACT
ATGGCACACTGGTAATCGACGGGGTTACGCCGAACATGATCGACTATTTCGGACGGCCGTATGAAGGCAT
CGCCGTGTTCGACGGCAAAAAGATCACTGTAACAGGGACCCTGTGGAACGGCAACAAAATTATCGACGAG
CGCCTGATCAACCCCGACGGCTCCCTGCTGTTCCGAGTAACCATCAACGGAGTGACCGGCTGGCGGCTGT
GCGAACGCATTCTGGCGTTCCTGGGCAAAGGTACGAGCGCTGCGGATGCGGTCGAAGTACCGGCTCCGGC
TGCGGTTCTGGGTGGCCCGGAGCCGCTGATGCAGGCTACCGCATGGCTGAACGCATATTTTCACCAGCCA
GAGGCGATTGAAGAGTTCCCTGTACCGGCCCTGCATCACCCGGTATTTCAGCAGGAATCCTTTACCCGTC
AGGTACTGTGGAAACTGCTGAAAGTAGTGAAATTCGGCGAGGTGATCTCCTATTCCCATCTGGCGGCGCT
GGCTGGCAACCCAGCGGCAACTGCGGCGGTGAAAACCGCTCTGTCTGGTAATCCGGTGCCAATTCTGATC
CCGTGCCACCGTGTGGTTCAGGGCGACCTGGACGTAGGTGGCTACGAAGGCGGCCTGGCTGTGAAAGAAT
GGCTGCTGGCGCACGAAGGTCACCGTCTGGGTAAACCAGGCCTGGGCTAGGACCCAGCTTTCTTGTACAA
AGTGGTGATAAACCCGCTGATCAGCCTCGACTGTGCCTTCTAGTTGCCAGCCATCTGTTGTTTGCCCCTC
CCCCGTGCCTTCCTTGACCCTGGAAGGTGCCACTCCCACTGTCCTTTCCTAATAAAATGAGGAAATTGCA
TCGCATTGTCTGAGTAGGTGTCATTCTATTCTGGGGGGTGGGGTGGGGCAGGACAGCAAGGGGGAGGATT
GGGAAGACAATAGCAGGCATGCTGGGGATGCGGTGGGCTCTATGGCTTCTGAGGCGGAAAGAACCAGCTG
GGGCTCTAGGGGGTATCCCC
[124 nt withheld, positions 2611-2734]
C
[91 nt withheld, positions 2736-2826]
A
[49 nt withheld, positions 2828-2876]
CCTTTGACGTTGGAGTCCACGTTCTTT
[37 nt withheld, positions 2904-2940]
ACCCTATCTCGGTCTATTCTTTTGATTTATAAGGGATTTTGCCGATTTCGGCCTATTGGTTAAAAAATGA
GCTGATTTAACAAAAATTTAACGCGAATTAATTCTGTGGAATGTGTGTCAGTTAGGGTGTGGAAAGTCCC
CAGGCTCCCCAGCAGGCAGAAGTATGCAAAGCATGCATCTCAATTAGTCAGCAACCAGGTGTGGAAAGTC
CCCAGGCTCCCCAGCAGGCAGAAGTATGCAAAGCATGCATCTCAATTAGTCAGCAACCATAGTCCCGCCC
CTAACTCCGCCCATCCCGCCCCTAACTCCGCCCAGTTCCGCCCATTCTCCGCCCCATGGCTGACTAATTT
TTTTTATTTATGCAGAGGCCGAGGCCGCCTCTGCCTCTGAGCTATTCCAGAAGTAGTGAGGAGGCTTTTT
TGGAGGCCTAGGCTTTTGCAAAAAGCTCCCGGGAGCTTGTATATCCATTTTCGGATCTGATCAAGAGACA
GGATGAGGATCGTTTCGCATGATTGAACAAGATGGATTGCACGCAGGTTCTCCGGCCGCTTGGGTGGAGA
GGCTATTCGGCTATGACTGGGCACAACAGACAATCGGCTGCTCTGATGCCGCCGTGTTCCGGCTGTCAGC
GCAGGGGCGCCCGGTTCTTTTTGTCAAGACCGACCTGTCCGGTGCCCTGAATGAACTGCAGGACGAGGCA
GCGCGGCTATCGTGGCTGGCCACGACGGGCGTTCCTTGCGCAGCTGTGCTCGACGTTGTCACTGAAGCGG
GAAGGGACTGGCTGCTATTGGGCGAAGTGCCGGGGCAGGATCTCCTGTCATCTCACCTTGCTCCTGCCGA
GAAAGTATCCATCATGGCTGATGCAATGCGGCGGCTGCATACGCTTGATCCGGCTACCTGCCCATTCGAC
CACCAAGCGAAACATCGCATCGAGCGAGCACGTACTCGGATGGAAGCCGGTCTTGTCGATCAGGATGATC
TGGACGAAGAGCATCAGGGGCTCGCGCCAGCCGAACTGTTCGCCAGGCTCAAGGCGCGCATGCCCGACGG
CGAGGATCTCGTCGTGACCCATGGCGATGCCTGCTTGCCGAATATCATGGTGGAAAATGGCCGCTTTTCT
GGATTCATCGACTGTGGCCGGCTGGGTGTGGCGGACCGCTATCAGGACATAGCGTTGGCTACCCGTGATA
TTGCTGAAGAGCTTGGCGGCGAATGGGCTGACCGCTTCCTCGTGCTTTACGGTATCGCCGCTCCCGATTC
GCAGCGCATCGCCTTCTATCGCCTTCTTGACGAGTTCTTCTGAGCGGGACTCTGGGGTTCGAAATGACCG
ACCAAGCGACGCCCAACCTGCCATCACGAGATTTCGATTCCACCGCCGCCTTCTATGAAAGGTTGGGCTT
CGGAATCGTTTTCCGGGACGCCGGCTGGATGATCCTCCAGCGCGGGGATCTCATGCTGGAGTTCTTCGCC
CACCCCAACTTGTTTATTGCAGCTTATAATGGTTACAAATAAAGCAATAGCATCACAAATTTCACAAATA
AAGCATTTTTTTCACTGCATTCTAGTTGTGGTTTGTCCAAACTCATCAATGTATCTTATCATGTCTGTAT
ACCGTCGACCTCTAGCTAGAGCTTGGCGTAATCATGGTCATAGCTGTTTCCTGTGTGAAATTGTTATCCG
CTCACAATTCCACACAACATACGAGCCGGAAGCATAAAGTGTAAAGCCTGGGGTGCCTAATGAGTGAGCT
AACTCACATTAATTGCGTTGCGCTCACTGCCCGCTTTCCAGTCGGGAAACCTGTCGTGCCAGCTGCATTA
ATGAATCGGCCAACGCGCGGGGAGAGGCGGTTTGCGTATTGGGCGCTCTTCCGCTTCCTCGCTCACTGAC
TCGCTGCGCTCGGTCGTTCGGCTGCGGCGAGCGGTATCAGCTCACTCAAAGGCGGTAATACGGTTATCCA
CAGAATCAGGGGATAACGCAGGAAAGAACATGTGAGCAAAAGGCCAGCAAAAGGCCAGGAACCGTAAAAA
GGCCGCGTTGCTGGCGTTTTTCCATAGGCTCCGCCCCCCTGACGAGCATCACAAAAATCGACGCTCAAGT
TAGAGGTGGCGAAACCCGACAGGACTATAAAGATACCAGGCGTTTCCCCCTGGAAGCTCCCTCGTGCGCT
CTCCTGTTCCGACCCTGCCGCTTACCGGATACCTGTCCGCCTTTCTCCCTTCGGGAAGCGTGGCGCTTTC
TCATAGCTCACGCTGTAGGTATCTCAGTTCGGTGTAGGTCGTTCGCTCCAAGCTGGGCTGTGTGCACGAA
CCCCCCGTTCAGCCCGACCGCTGCGCCTTATCCGGTAACTATCGTCTTGAGTCCAACCCGGTAAGACACG
ACTTATCGCCACTGGCAGCAGCCACTGGTAACAGGATTAGCAGAGCGAGGTATGTAGGCGGTGCTACAGA
GTTCTTGAAGTGGTGGCCTAACTACGGCTACACTAGAAGAACAGTATTTGGTATCTGCGCTCTGCTGAAG
CCAGTTACCTTCGGAAAAAGAGTTGGTAGCTCTTGATCCGGCAAACAAACCACCGCTGGTAGCGGTGGTT
TTTTTGTTTGCAAGCAGCAGATTACGCGCAGAAAAAAAGGATCTCAAGAAGATCCTTTGATCTTTTCTAC
GGGGTCTGACGCTCAGTGGAACGAAAACTCACGTTAAGGGATTTTGGTCATGAGATTATCAAAAAGGATC
TTCACCTAGATCCTTTTAAATTAAAAATGAAGTTTTAAATCAATCTAAAGTATATATGAGTAAACTTGGT
CTGACAGTTACCAATGCTTAATCAGTGAGGCACCTATCTCAGCGATCTGTCTATTTCGTTCATCCATAGT
TGCCTGACTCCCCGTCGTGTAGATAACTACGATACGGGAGGGCTTACCATCTGGCCCCAGTGCTGCAATG
ATACCGCGAGACCCACGCTCACCGGCTCCAGATTTATCAGCAATAAACCAGCCAGCCGGAAGGGCCGAGC
GCAGAAGTGGTCCTGCAACTTTATCCGCCTCCATCCAGTCTATTAATTGTTGCCGGGAAGCTAGAGTAAG
TAGTTCGCCAGTTAATAGTTTGCGCAACGTTGTTGCCATTGCTACAGGCATCGTGGTGTCACGCTCGTCG
TTTGGTATGGCTTCATTCAGCTCCGGTTCCCAACGATCAAGGCGAGTTACATGATCCCCCATGTTGTGCA
AAAAAGCGGTTAGCTCCTTCGGTCCTCCGATCGTTGTCAGAAGTAAGTTGGCCGCAGTGTTATCACTCAT
GGTTATGGCAGCACTGCATAATTCTCTTACTGTCATGCCATCCGTAAGATGCTTTTCTGTGACTGGTGAG
TACTCAACCAAGTCATTCTGAGAATAGTGTATGCGGCGACCGAGTTGCTCTTGCCCGGCGTCAATACGGG
ATAATACCGCGCCACATAGCAGAACTTTAAAAGTGCTCATCATTGGAAAACGTTCTTCGGGGCGAAAACT
CTCAAGGATCTTACCGCTGTTGAGATCCAGTTCGATGTAACCCACTCGTGCACCCAACTGATCTTCAGCA
TCTTTTACTTTCACCAGCGTTTCTGGGTGAGCAAAAACAGGAAGGCAAAATGCCGCAAAAAAGGGAATAA
GGGCGACACGGAAATGTTGAATACTCATACTCTTCCTTTTTCAATATTATTGAAGCATTTATCAGGGTTA
TTGTCTCATGAGCGGATACATATTTGAATGTATTTAGAAAAATAAACAAATAGGGGTTCCGCGCACATTT
CCCCGAAAAGTGCCACCTGACGTC
Features (pLannotate 1.2.2; 28 found; start..end, strand, type, name):
     28..80      -  misc_feature   bom (fragment): basis of mobility region from pBR322
    235..614     +  enhancer       CMV enhancer: human cytomegalovirus immediate early enhancer
    615..818     +  promoter       CMV promoter: human cytomegalovirus (CMV) immediate early promoter
    814..847     +  LTR            5' LTR (truncated) (fragment): truncated 5' long terminal repeat (LTR) from HIV-1
    863..881     +  promoter       T7 promoter: promoter for bacteriophage T7 RNA polymerase
    914..955     +  CDS            V5 tag: epitope tag from simian virus 5
    956..976     +  CDS            TEV site: tobacco etch virus (TEV) protease recognition and cleavage site
   1007..1031    +  protein_bind   attB1: mutant version of attB; recombination site for the Gateway® BP reaction BP Clonase™
   1040..1114    +  CDS            COX8 presequence: mitochondrial presequence of human cytochrome c oxidase subunit VIII (Rizutto et al., 1989)
   1125..1198    +  CDS            COX8 presequence (fragment): mitochondrial presequence of human cytochrome c oxidase subunit VIII (Rizutto et al., 1989)
   1229..1321    +  CDS            MGMT (fragment): MGMT_CANLF - Experimental evidence at transcript level: Swiss-Prot protein existence level 2. Involved in the cellular defense against the biological effects of O6-methylguanine (O6-MeG) and O4-methylthymine (O4-MeT) in DNA. Repairs the methylated nucleobase in DNA by stoichiometrically transferring the methyl group to a cysteine residue in the enzyme. This is a suicide reaction: the enzyme is irreversibly inactivated. From Canis lupus familiaris (Dog) (Canis familiaris).
   1325..1838    +  CDS            Nluc (fragment): NanoLuc® luciferase human codon-optimized
   1820..2287    +  CDS            Mgmt (fragment): MGMT_RAT - Experimental evidence at protein level: Swiss-Prot protein existence level 1. Involved in the cellular defense against the biological effects of O6-methylguanine (O6-MeG) and O4-methylthymine (O4-MeT) in DNA. Repairs the methylated nucleobase in DNA by stoichiometrically transferring the methyl group to a cysteine residue in the enzyme. This is a suicide reaction: the enzyme is irreversibly inactivated. From Rattus norvegicus (Rat).
   2292..2316    -  protein_bind   attB2: mutant version of attB; recombination site for the Gateway® BP reaction BP Clonase™
   2341..2565    +  polyA_signal   bGH poly(A) signal: bovine growth hormone polyadenylation signal
   2569..2590    +  promoter       SV40 promoter (fragment): SV40 enhancer and early promoter
   2611..3039    +  rep_origin     f1 ori (sequence partly withheld): f1 bacteriophage origin of replication; arrow indicates direction of (+) strand synthesis
   3053..3382    +  promoter       SV40 promoter: SV40 enhancer and early promoter
   3449..4240    +  CDS            neo: KKA2_KLEPN - Also known as kan, nptII. Experimental evidence at protein level: Swiss-Prot protein existence level 1. Resistance to kanamycin, neomycin, paromomycin, ribostamycin, butirosin and gentamicin B. From Klebsiella pneumoniae.
   4264..4422    +  CDS            ble (fragment): BLE_KLEPN - Experimental evidence at protein level: Swiss-Prot protein existence level 1. Binding protein with a strong affinity to the bleomycin family of antibiotics. Binds to CL990; an antimitotic-antibiotic compound. From Klebsiella pneumoniae.
   4417..4538    +  polyA_signal   SV40 poly(A) signal: SV40 polyadenylation signal
   4611..4627    -  protein_bind   lac operator: The lac repressor binds to the lac operator to inhibit transcription in E. coli. This inhibition can be relieved by adding lactose or isopropyl-β-D-thiogalactopyranoside (IPTG). lac repressor encoded by lacI
   4635..4665    -  promoter       lac promoter: promoter for the E. coli lac operon
   4680..4701    -  protein_bind   CAP binding site: CAP binding activates transcription in the presence of cAMP. E. coli catabolite activator protein
   4714..4806    -  CDS            lacI (fragment): lac repressor; lacI; The lac repressor binds to the lac operator to inhibit transcription in E. coli. This inhibition can be relieved by adding lactose or isopropyl-β-D-thiogalactopyranoside (IPTG).
   4989..5577    -  rep_origin     ori: high-copy-number ColE1/pMB1/pBR322/pUC origin of replication
   5748..6608    -  CDS            AmpR: β-lactamase; bla; confers resistance to ampicillin, carbenicillin, and related antibiotics
   6609..6713    -  promoter       AmpR promoter: bla
