[The description below was written by a language model from this plasmid's Addgene catalogue record and pLannotate feature annotations shown in this document.]
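Description:
pCDNA3.1-S-Luc_mito is a mammalian expression plasmid of about 6.7 kb built on the pcDNA3.1 backbone. It produces a mitochondrially targeted version of S-Luc, a synthetic chimera of SNAP-tag and NanoLuc luciferase. It is maintained in E. coli through a high-copy ColE1/pUC-type origin with ampicillin resistance (AmpR), and it also carries an f1 origin. For selection in mammalian cells, an SV40 early promoter drives a neomycin phosphotransferase gene followed by an SV40 poly(A) signal, which permits G418 selection.

The roughly 1.25 kb insert was introduced by Gibson cloning. It lies downstream of the CMV immediate-early enhancer/promoter and a T7 promoter, and it is terminated by the bGH polyadenylation signal. The feature tables place two copies of the human COX8 mitochondrial presequence (one annotated as a fragment) at the start of the insert, and these direct the protein into mitochondria. The NanoLuc coding sequence follows, bracketed by a short upstream and a longer downstream segment annotated as MGMT (O6-alkylguanine-DNA alkyltransferase) homologues. These matches most likely reflect SNAP-tag, which is derived from that enzyme, and the layout suggests that the luciferase is inserted within the SNAP-tag sequence rather than simply appended to it. Gateway attB1 and attB2 sites flank the insert. A V5 tag and a TEV site are annotated upstream of attB1, but the record does not indicate whether they are translated as part of the product.

The stated use is BRET in mammalian cells: a fluorophore substrate covalently attached to SNAP-tag would accept energy from NanoLuc, shifting the emission wavelength. The depositor and repository sequences differ by only three nucleotides and give essentially identical annotations.
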