Addgene plasmid #113927: pCDNA3.1-S-Luc_mito
Purpose: Plasmid encoding the mitochondrial localization of the chimeric SNAP-NanoLuc fusion S-Luc in mammalian cells for BRET
Depositing lab: Kai Johnsson. Depositing organization: Max Planck Institute for Medical Research. Publication: Luciferases with Tunable Emission Wavelengths. Hiblot J, Yu Q, Sabbadini MDB, Reymond L, Xue L, Schena A, Sallin O, Hill N, Griss R, Johnsson K. Angew Chem Int Ed Engl. 2017 Nov 13;56(46):14556-14560. doi: 10.1002/anie.201708277. Epub 2017 Oct 9. PubMed 28941028.
Backbone
  Vector backbone: pcDNA3.1
  Backbone manufacturer: ThermoFisher Scientific
  Backbone size w/o insert (bp): 5428
  Total vector size (bp): 6741
  Vector type: Mammalian Expression, Luciferase
  Selectable markers: Neomycin (select with G418)
Growth in bacteria
  Bacterial resistance: Ampicillin, 100 μg/mL
  Growth temperature: 37°C
  Growth strain: DH5alpha
  Copy number: High Copy
Gene/Insert
  Gene/Insert name: S-Luc_mito
  Species: Synthetic
  Insert size (bp): 1254
  Promoter: CMV
  Cloning method: Gibson Cloning
  Sequencing primers: 5′ CMV_Fwd; 3′ BGH_Rev
Terms and licenses: Academic/Nonprofit Terms; Industry Terms: Not Available to Industry
How to cite: pCDNA3.1-S-Luc_mito was a gift from Kai Johnsson (Addgene plasmid # 113927 ; http://n2t.net/addgene:113927 ; RRID:Addgene_113927)
